Addgene plasmid #42481: INPP5EA
Purpose: Bacterial expression for structure determination; may not be full ORF
Depositing lab: Nicola Burgess-Brown. Depositing organization: University of Oxford.
Backbone
  Vector backbone: pNIC-CH
  Backbone manufacturer: SGC
  Vector type: Bacterial Expression
Growth in bacteria
  Bacterial resistance: Kanamycin, 50 μg/mL
  Growth temperature: 37°C
  Growth strain: Mach1 ;
  Copy number: High Copy
Gene/Insert
  Gene/Insert name: INPP5EA (alt names: INPP5EA; gi|38327539; PDB:2XSW)
  Species: H. sapiens (human)
  Insert size (bp): 1089
  Mutation: See Comments
  Tag / fusion protein: His6 (C terminal on insert)
  Cloning method: Ligation Independent Cloning
  Sequencing primers: 5′ T7; 3′ T7-term
Terms and licenses: Academic/Nonprofit Terms; Industry Terms: Not Available to Industry
Depositor comments: http://www.thesgc.org/structures/2XSW/ Use BL21(DE3)-R3-pRARE2 strain for expression.
How to cite: INPP5EA was a gift from Nicola Burgess-Brown (Addgene plasmid # 42481 ; http://n2t.net/addgene:42481 ; RRID:Addgene_42481)
