[The description below was written by a language model from this plasmid's Addgene catalogue record.]
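Description:
INPP5EA is a bacterial expression plasmid built on the pNIC-CH backbone from the Structural Genomics Consortium. It was made to produce a human INPP5E (inositol polyphosphate-5-phosphatase E) fragment for structure determination. The plasmid is maintained at high copy number in E. coli under kanamycin selection. The record gives no feature table, so the origin of replication and the exact regulatory elements are not explicitly listed. The use of T7 and T7-terminator sequencing primers, together with the recommendation of a DE3-type host, indicates that the insert sits in a T7 promoter/terminator expression cassette driven by T7 RNA polymerase supplied by the host.

The insert is a 1089 bp human coding segment introduced by ligation-independent cloning and fused to a C-terminal His6 tag, which allows purification of the recombinant protein by immobilised metal affinity chromatography. The record notes that the insert may not be the full open reading frame, as is common for structural genomics constructs, where domain boundaries are trimmed to obtain soluble, crystallisable protein. The mutation field only points to the depositor comments, which do not describe any specific sequence changes, so differences from the reference sequence are not documented here. The construct is linked to a deposited crystal structure. The depositor suggests a BL21(DE3) derivative carrying a rare-codon tRNA plasmid for expression, which helps with translation of human codons that are poorly represented in E. coli. Typical use is recombinant production of this INPP5E fragment for crystallography or for biochemical and biophysical studies.
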