>Addgene plasmid #42481 | INPP5EA | depositor partial sequence | sequence record 57313 | INPP5EA sequence 1089 bps
AAGAGGAGATAATTAATGGAGGGCAGCCTCCTGGCCAGCGGGGCCCTGTTGGGGGCGGATGAGCTGGCCC
GCTACTTCCCAGACCGGAACGTGGCACTCTTCGTGGCCACCTGGAACATGCAGGGCCAGAAGGAGCTCCC
GCCCAGCCTGGACGAGTTCCTGCTCCCAGCCGAGGCCGACTATGCCCAGGACCTGTATGTCATCGGGGTC
CAGGAGGGCTGTTCTGACAGGCGGGAGTGGGAGACTCGTCTGCAGGAGACGCTGGGCCCGCACTATGTGC
TGCTGTCCTCGGCGGCCCACGGCGTGCTCTACATGTCGCTCTTCATCCGCAGGGACCTCATCTGGTTCTG
CTCAGAGGTGGAGTGCTCCACGGTGACCACACGCATCGTGTCTCAGATCAAGACCAAGGGGGCCTTGGGC
ATCAGCTTCACCTTTTTTGGCACTTCCTTCCTCTTCATCACGTCCCACTTCACCTCAGGTGACGGGAAGG
TGGCGGAGCGGCTGCTGGACTACACCAGGACTGTACAAGCCCTGGTCCTGCCCAGAAATGTGCCCGACAC
CAACCCCTATCGCTCCAGCGCAGCGGACGTCACCACCCGCTTCGATGAGGTGTTCTGGTTTGGAGACTTC
AACTTCCGCCTGAGTGGCGGGCGCACAGTCGTGGACGCCCTCCTGTGCCAGGGCCTGGTGGTGGACGTGC
CGGCGCTGCTGCAGCACGACCAGCTCATCCGGGAGATGCGGAAAGGGTCCATCTTCAAGGGCTTCCAGGA
GCCGGACATCCACTTCCTCCCATCATACAAGTTTGACATCGGGAAGGACACGTACGACAGCACCTCCAAG
CAGAGGACGCCCTCATACACGGACCGCGTCTTGTACAGAAGCCGCCACAAGGGTGACATCTGTCCTGTGA
GCTACTCTTCCTGCCCCGGGATCAAGACGTCCGACCACCGCCCTGTGTATGGCCTCTTCCGGGTGAAAGT
GAGGCCGGGGCGAGACAACATTCCGTTGGCAGCTGGCAAATTTGATAGAGAACTGTACTTACTAGGAATT
AAAAGACGGATTTCGGCGCACCATCATCACCACCATTGA
