>Addgene plasmid #42481 | INPP5EA | addgene partial sequence | sequence record 59419 | T7_term
TCAGCTTCCTTTCGGGCTTTGTTAGCAGCCGGATCTCAGTGGTGGTGGTGGTGGTGCTCGAGTGCGGCCG
CAAGCTTGTCGACGGAGCTCGAATTCGGATCCTCAATGGTGGTGATGATGGTGCGCCGAAATCCGTCTTT
TAATTCCTAGTAAGTACAGTTCTCTATCAAATTTGCCAGCTGCCAACGGAATGTTGTCTCGCCCCGGCCT
CACTTTCACCCGGAAGAGGCCATACACAGGGCGGTGGTCGGACGTCTTGATCCCGGGGCAGGAAGAGTAG
CTCACAGGACAGATGTCACCCTTGTGGCGGCTTCTGTACAAGACGCGGTCCGTGTATGAGGGCGTCCTCT
GCTTGGAGGTGCTGTCGTACGTGTCCTTCCCGATGTCAAACTTGTATGATGGGAGGAAGTGGATGTCCGG
CTCCTGGAAGCCCTTGAAGATGGACCCTTTCCGCATCTCCCGGATGAGCTGGTCGTGCTGCAGCAGCGCC
GGCACGTCCACCACCAGGCCCTGGCACAGGAGGGCGTCCACGACTGTGCGCCCGCCACTCAGGCGGAAGT
TGAAGTCTCCAAACCAGAACACCTCATCGAAGCGGGTGGTGACGTCCGCTGCGCTGGAGCGATAGGGGTT
GGTGTCGGGCACATTTCTGGGCAGGACCAGGGCTTGTACAGTCCTGGTGTAGTCCAGCAGCCGCTCCGCC
ACCTTCCCGTCACCTGAGGTGAAGTGGGACGTGATGAAGAGGAAGGAAGTGCCAAAAAAGGTGAAGCTGA
TGCCCAAGGCCCCCTTGGTCTTGATCTGAGACACGATGCGTGTGGTCACCGTGGAGCACTCCACCTCTGA
GCAGAACCAGATGAGGTCCCTGCGGATGAAGAGTGACATGTAGAGCACGCCGTGGGCCGCCGAGGACAGC
AGCACATAGTGCGGGCCCAGCGTCTCCTGCAGACGAGTCTCCCACTCCCGCCTGTCAGAACAGCCCTCCT
GGACCCCGATGAC
